>Addgene plasmid #201686 | pEJS2604_AAV-Nme2-ABE8e-i1(V106W)-U6-Rosa26 | addgene full sequence | sequence record 394669 | Addgene NGS Result
CCTGCAGGCAGCTGCGCGCTCGCTCGCTCACTGAGGCCGCCCGGGCGTCGGGCGACCTTTGGTCGCCCGG
CCTCAGTGAGCGAGCGAGCGCGCAGAGAGGGAGTGGCCAACTCCATCACTAGGGGTTCCTGCGGCCTCTA
GAGTTTATGGAGGCGGTACTATGTAGATGAGAATTCAGGAGCAAACTGGGAAAAGCAACTGCTTCCAAAT
ATTTGTGATTTTTACAGTGTAGTTTTGGAAAAACTCTTAGCCTACCAATTCTTCTAAGTGTTTTAAAATG
TGGGAGCCAGTACACATGAAGTTATAGAGTGTTTTAATGAGGCTTAAATATTTACCGTAACTATGAAATG
CTACGCATATCATGCTGTTCAGGCTCCGTGGCCACGCAACTCATACTAAGAGCCGCCACCATGAAACGGA
CAGCCGACGGAAGCGAGTTCGAGTCACCAAAGAAGAAGCGGAAAGTCGAAGATATGGCCGCCTTCAAGCC
TAACCCAATCAATTACATCCTGGGACTGGCCATCGGAATCGCATCCGTGGGATGGGCTATGGTGGAGATC
GACGAGGAGGAGAATCCTATCCGGCTGATCGATCTGGGCGTGAGAGTGTTTGAGAGGGCCGAGGTGCCAA
AGACCGGCGATTCTCTGGCTATGGCCCGGAGACTGGCACGGAGCGTGAGGCGCCTGACACGGAGAAGGGC
ACACAGGCTGCTGAGGGCACGCCGGCTGCTGAAGAGAGAGGGCGTGCTGCAGGCAGCAGACTTCGATGAG
AATGGCCTGATCAAGAGCCTGCCAAACACCCCCTGGCAGCTGAGAGCAGCCGCCCTGGACAGGAAGCTGA
CACCACTGGAGTGGTCTGCCGTGCTGCTGCACCTGATCAAGCACCGCGGCTACCTGAGCCAGCGGAAGAA
CGAGGGAGAGACAGCAGACAAGGAGCTGGGCGCCCTGCTGAAGGGAGTGGCCAACAATGCCCACGCCCTG
CAGACCGGCGATTTCAGGACACCTGCCGAGCTGGCCCTGAATAAGTTTGAGAAGGAGTCCGGCCACATCA
GAAACCAGAGGGGCGACTATAGCCACACCTTCTCCCGCAAGGATCTGCAGGCCGAGCTGATCCTGCTGTT
CGAGAAGCAGAAGGAGTTTGGCAATCCACACGTGAGCGGAGGCCTGAAGGAGGGAATCGAGACCCTGCTG
ATGACACAGAGGCCTGCCCTGTCCGGCGACGCAGTGCAGAAGATGCTGGGACACTGCACCTTCGAGCCTG
CAGAGCCAAAGGCCGCCAAGAACACCTACACAGCCGAGCGGTTTATCTGGCTGACAAAGCTGAACAATCT
GAGAATCCTGGAGCAGGGCGGATCAGGAGGCTCTGGCGGTTCAGGTGGATCAGGCGGTAGCGGAGGTTCA
GGTGGTTCTGAGGTGGAGTTTTCCCACGAGTACTGGATGAGACATGCCCTGACCCTGGCCAAGAGGGCAC
GCGATGAGAGGGAGGTGCCTGTGGGAGCCGTGCTGGTGCTGAACAATAGAGTGATCGGCGAGGGCTGGAA
CAGAGCCATCGGCCTGCACGACCCAACAGCCCATGCCGAAATTATGGCCCTGAGACAGGGCGGCCTGGTC
ATGCAGAACTACAGACTGATTGACGCCACCCTGTACGTGACATTCGAGCCTTGCGTGATGTGCGCCGGCG
CCATGATCCACTCTAGGATCGGCCGCGTGGTGTTTGGCTGGAGGAACAGCAAACGGGGCGCCGCAGGCTC
CCTGATGAACGTGCTGAACTACCCCGGCATGAATCACCGCGTCGAAATTACCGAGGGAATCCTGGCAGAT
GAATGTGCCGCCCTGCTGTGCGACTTCTACCGGATGCCTAGACAGGTGTTCAATGCTCAGAAGAAGGCCC
AGAGCTCCATCAACGGCTCCTCTGGCTCTGAGACACCTGGCACAAGCGAGAGCGCAACACCTGAAAGCAG
CGGCGGATCCGAGAGGCCACTGACCGACACAGAGAGGGCCACCCTGATGGATGAGCCTTACCGGAAGTCT
AAGCTGACATATGCCCAGGCCAGAAAGCTGCTGGGCCTGGAGGACACCGCCTTCTTTAAGGGCCTGAGAT
ACGGCAAGGATAATGCCGAGGCCTCCACACTGATGGAGATGAAGGCCTATCACGCCATCTCTCGCGCCCT
GGAGAAGGAGGGCCTGAAGGACAAGAAGTCCCCCCTGAACCTGAGCTCCGAGCTGCAGGATGAGATCGGC
ACCGCCTTCTCTCTGTTTAAGACCGACGAGGATATCACAGGCCGCCTGAAGGACAGGGTGCAGCCTGAGA
TCCTGGAGGCCCTGCTGAAGCACATCTCTTTCGATAAGTTTGTGCAGATCAGCCTGAAGGCCCTGAGAAG
GATCGTGCCACTGATGGAGCAGGGCAAGCGGTACGACGAGGCCTGCGCCGAGATCTACGGCGATCACTAT
GGCAAGAAGAACACAGAGGAGAAGATCTATCTGCCCCCTATCCCTGCCGACGAGATCAGAAATCCTGTGG
TGCTGAGGGCCCTGTCCCAGGCAAGAAAAGTGATCAACGGAGTGGTGCGCCGGTACGGATCTCCAGCCCG
GATCCACATCGAGACCGCCAGAGAAGTGGGCAAGAGCTTCAAGGACCGGAAGGAGATCGAGAAGAGACAG
GAGGAGAATCGCAAGGATCGGGAGAAGGCCGCCGCCAAGTTTAGGGAGTACTTCCCTAACTTTGTGGGCG
AGCCAAAGTCTAAGGACATCCTGAAGCTGCGCCTGTACGAGCAGCAGCACGGCAAGTGTCTGTATAGCGG
CAAGGAGATCAATCTGGTGCGGCTGAACGAGAAGGGCTATGTGGAGATCGATCACGCCCTGCCTTTCTCC
AGAACCTGGGACGATTCTTTTAACAATAAGGTGCTGGTGCTGGGCAGCGAGAACCAGAATAAGGGCAATC
AGACACCATACGAGTATTTCAATGGCAAGGACAACTCCAGGGAGTGGCAGGAGTTCAAGGCCCGCGTGGA
GACCTCTAGATTTCCCAGGAGCAAGAAGCAGCGGATCCTGCTGCAGAAGTTCGACGAGGATGGCTTTAAG
GAGTGCAACCTGAATGACACCAGATACGTGAACCGGTTCCTGTGCCAGTTTGTGGCCGATCACATCCTGC
TGACCGGCAAGGGCAAGAGAAGGGTGTTCGCCTCTAATGGCCAGATCACAAACCTGCTGAGGGGATTTTG
GGGACTGAGGAAGGTGCGGGCAGAGAATGACAGACACCACGCACTGGATGCAGTGGTGGTGGCATGCAGC
ACCGTGGCAATGCAGCAGAAGATCACAAGATTCGTGAGGTATAAGGAGATGAACGCCTTTGACGGCAAGA
CCATCGATAAGGAGACAGGCAAGGTGCTGCACCAGAAGACCCACTTCCCCCAGCCTTGGGAGTTCTTTGC
CCAGGAAGTGATGATCCGGGTGTTCGGCAAGCCAGACGGCAAGCCTGAGTTTGAGGAGGCCGATACCCCA
GAGAAGCTGAGGACACTGCTGGCAGAGAAGCTGTCTAGCAGGCCAGAGGCAGTGCACGAGTACGTGACCC
CACTGTTCGTGTCCAGGGCACCCAATCGGAAGATGTCTGGCGCCCACAAGGACACACTGAGAAGCGCCAA
GAGGTTTGTGAAGCACAACGAGAAGATCTCCGTGAAGAGAGTGTGGCTGACCGAGATCAAGCTGGCCGAT
CTGGAGAACATGGTGAATTACAAGAACGGCAGGGAGATCGAGCTGTATGAGGCCCTGAAGGCAAGGCTGG
AGGCCTACGGAGGAAATGCCAAGCAGGCCTTCGACCCAAAGGATAACCCCTTTTATAAGAAGGGAGGACA
GCTGGTGAAGGCCGTGCGGGTGGAGAAGACCCAGGAGAGCGGCGTGCTGCTGAATAAGAAGAACGCCTAC
ACAATCGCCGACAATGGCGATATGGTGAGAGTGGACGTGTTCTGTAAGGTGGATAAGAAGGGCAAGAATC
AGTACTTTATCGTGCCTATCTATGCCTGGCAGGTGGCCGAGAACATCCTGCCAGACATCGATTGCAAGGG
CTACAGAATCGACGATAGCTATACATTCTGTTTTTCCCTGCACAAGTATGACCTGATCGCCTTCCAGAAG
GATGAGAAGTCCAAGGTGGAGTTTGCCTACTATATCAATTGCGACTCCTCTAACGGCAGGTTCTACCTGG
CCTGGCACGATAAGGGCAGCAAGGAGCAGCAGTTTCGCATCTCCACCCAGAATCTGGTGCTGATCCAGAA
GTATCAGGTGAACGAGCTGGGCAAGGAGATCAGGCCATGTCGGCTGAAGAAGCGCCCACCCGTGCGGGAG
GATAAAAGAACCGCCGACGGCAGCGAATTCGAGCCCAAGAAGAAGAGGAAAGTCTAAAATAAAAGATCTT
TATTTTCATTAGATCTGTGTGTTGGTTTTTTGTGTAAGCGCTCTAGAGAGGGCCTATTTCCCATGATTCC
TTCATATTTGCATATACGATACAAGGCTGTTAGAGAGATAATTAGAATTAATTTGACTGTAAACACAAAG
ATATTAGTACAAAATACGTGACGTAGAAAGTAATAATTTCTTGGGTAGTTTGCAGTTTTAAAATTATGTT
TTAAAATGGACTATCATATGCTTACCGTAACTTGAAAGTATTTCGATTTCTTGGCTTTATATATCTTGTG
GAAAGGACGAAACACCGGAGGACCGCCCTGGGCCTGGGAGGTTGTAGCTCCCGAAACGTTGCTACAATAA
GGCCGTCTGAAAAGATGTGCCGCAACGCTCTGCCCCTTAAAGCTTCTGCTTTAAGGGGCATCGTTTATTT
TTTTGTTTAAACGCAGGAACCCCTAGTGATGGAGTTGGCCACTCCCTCTCTGCGCGCTCGCTCGCTCACT
GAGGCCGGGCGACCAAAGGTCGCCCGACGCCCGGGCTTTGCCCGGGCGGCCTCAGTGAGCGAGCGAGCGC
GCAGCTGCCTGCAGGGGCGCCTGATGCGGTATTTTCTCCTTACGCATCTGTGCGGTATTTCACACCGCAT
A
[95 nt withheld, positions 5042-5136]
T
[46 nt withheld, positions 5138-5183]
C
[141 nt withheld, positions 5185-5325]
CCTTTGACGTTGGAGTCCACGTTCTTT
[37 nt withheld, positions 5353-5389]
ACTCTATCTCGGGCTATTCTTTTGATTTATAAGGGATTTTGCCGATTTCGGTCTATTGGTTAAAAAATGA
GCTGATTTAACAAAAATTTAACGCGAATTTTAACAAAATATTAACGTTTACAATTTTATGGTGCACTCTC
AGTACAATCTGCTCTGATGCCGCATAGTTAAGCCAGCCCCGACACCCGCCAACACCCGCTGACGCGCCCT
GACGGGCTTGTCTGCTCCCGGCATCCGCTTACAGACAAGCTGTGCTCGAGTTAGACGTCAGGTGGCACTT
TTCGGGGAAATGTGCGCGGAACCCCTATTTGTTTATTTTTCTAAATACATTCAAATATGTATCCGCTCAT
GAGACAATAACCCTGATAAATGCTTCAATAATATTGAAAAAGGAAGAGTATGAGTATTCAACATTTCCGT
GTCGCCCTTATTCCCTTTTTTGCGGCATTTTGCCTTCCTGTTTTTGCTCACCCAGAAACGCTGGTGAAAG
TAAAAGATGCTGAAGATCAGTTGGGTGCACGAGTGGGTTACATCGAACTGGATCTCAACAGCGGTAAGAT
CCTTGAGAGTTTTCGCCCCGAAGAACGTTTTCCAATGATGAGCACTTTTAAAGTTCTGCTATGTGGCGCG
GTATTATCCCGTATTGACGCCGGGCAAGAGCAACTCGGTCGCCGCATACACTATTCTCAGAATGACTTGG
TTGAGTACTCACCAGTCACAGAAAAGCATCTTACGGATGGCATGACAGTAAGAGAATTATGCAGTGCTGC
CATAACCATGAGTGATAACACTGCGGCCAACTTACTTCTGACAACGATCGGAGGACCGAAGGAGCTAACC
GCTTTTTTGCACAACATGGGGGATCATGTAACTCGCCTTGATCGTTGGGAACCGGAGCTGAATGAAGCCA
TACCAAACGACGAGCGTGACACCACGATGCCTGTAGCAATGGCAACAACGTTGCGCAAACTATTAACTGG
CGAACTACTTACTCTAGCTTCCCGGCAACAATTAATAGACTGGATGGAGGCGGATAAAGTTGCAGGACCA
CTTCTGCGCTCGGCCCTTCCGGCTGGCTGGTTTATTGCTGATAAATCTGGAGCCGGTGAGCGTGGAAGCC
GCGGTATCATTGCAGCACTGGGGCCAGATGGTAAGCCCTCCCGTATCGTAGTTATCTACACGACGGGGAG
TCAGGCAACTATGGATGAACGAAATAGACAGATCGCTGAGATAGGTGCCTCACTGATTAAGCATTGGTAA
CTGTCAGACCAAGTTTACTCATATATACTTTAGATTGATTTAAAACTTCATTTTTAATTTAAAAGGATCT
AGGTGAAGATCCTTTTTGATAATCTCATGACCAAAATCCCTTAACGTGAGTTTTCGTTCCACTGAGCGTC
AGACCCCGTAGAAAAGATCAAAGGATCTTCTTGAGATCCTTTTTTTCTGCGCGTAATCTGCTGCTTGCAA
ACAAAAAAACCACCGCTACCAGCGGTGGTTTGTTTGCCGGATCAAGAGCTACCAACTCTTTTTCCGAAGG
TAACTGGCTTCAGCAGAGCGCAGATACCAAATACTGTTCTTCTAGTGTAGCCGTAGTTAGGCCACCACTT
CAAGAACTCTGTAGCACCGCCTACATACCTCGCTCTGCTAATCCTGTTACCAGTGGCTGCTGCCAGTGGC
GATAAGTCGTGTCTTACCGGGTTGGACTCAAGACGATAGTTACCGGATAAGGCGCAGCGGTCGGGCTGAA
CGGGGGGTTCGTGCACACAGCCCAGCTTGGAGCGAACGACCTACACCGAACTGAGATACCTACAGCGTGA
GCTATGAGAAAGCGCCACGCTTCCCGAAGGGAGAAAGGCGGACAGGTATCCGGTAAGCGGCAGGGTCGGA
ACAGGAGAGCGCACGAGGGAGCTTCCAGGGGGAAACGCCTGGTATCTTTATAGTCCTGTCGGGTTTCGCC
ACCTCTGACTTGAGCGTCGATTTTTGTGATGCTCGTCAGGGGGGCGGAGCCTATGGAAAAACGCCAGCAA
CGCGGCCTTTTTACGGTTCCTGGCCTTTTGCTGGCCTTTTGCTCACATGT
Features (pLannotate 1.2.2; 14 found; start..end, strand, type, name):
     12..39      +  repeat_region  AAV2 ITR (fragment): inverted terminal repeat of adeno-associated virus serotype 2 inverted
     68..95      +  repeat_region  AAV2 ITR (fragment): inverted terminal repeat of adeno-associated virus serotype 2 inverted
    474..4337    +  CDS            cas9: CAS9_NEIMA - Experimental evidence at protein level: Swiss-Prot protein existence level 1. CRISPR (clustered regularly interspaced short palindromic repeat) is an adaptive immune system that provides protection against mobile genetic elements (viruses, transposable elements and conjugative plasmids). CRISPR clusters contain spacers, sequences complementary to antecedent mobile elements, and target invading nucleic acids. CRISPR clusters are transcribed and processed into CRISPR RNA (crRNA). In type II CRISPR systems correct processing of pre-crRNA requires a trans- encoded small RNA (tracrRNA)
   4398..4445    +  polyA_signal   poly(A) signal: synthetic polyadenylation signal
   4458..4698    +  promoter       U6 promoter: RNA polymerase III promoter for human U6 snRNA
   4708..4730    +  misc_feature   HA-L (fragment): left homology arm from intron 1 of the mouse Rosa26 gene (Soriano, 1999)
   4747..4827    +  misc_RNA       Nm tracrRNA (fragment): trans-activating CRISPR RNA for the Neisseria meningitidis CRISPR/Cas9 system (Hou et al., 2013)
   4845..4985    +  repeat_region  AAV2 ITR: inverted terminal repeat of adeno-associated virus serotype 2 inverted
   4990..5041    -  misc_feature   bom (fragment): basis of mobility region from pBR322
   5060..5515    +  rep_origin     f1 ori (sequence partly withheld): f1 bacteriophage origin of replication; arrow indicates direction of (+) strand synthesis
   5516..5565    -  misc_feature   bom (fragment): basis of mobility region from pBR322
   5684..5788    +  promoter       AmpR promoter: bla
   5789..6649    +  CDS            AmpR: β-lactamase; bla; confers resistance to ampicillin, carbenicillin, and related antibiotics
   6820..7408    +  rep_origin     ori: high-copy-number ColE1/pMB1/pBR322/pUC origin of replication
