[The description below was written by a language model from this plasmid's Addgene catalogue record and pLannotate feature annotations shown in this document.]
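Description:
pEJS2604_AAV-Nme2-ABE8e-i1(V106W)-U6-Rosa26 is an all-in-one AAV transfer plasmid of about 7.5 kb for mammalian adenine base editing, derived from the pEJS-HZ79 backbone by adding a U6-driven guide RNA cassette. The payload lies between AAV2 inverted terminal repeats, which allow the intervening DNA to be packaged into recombinant AAV particles. The annotation finds an intact ITR on the right and only short ITR fragments on the left, which may reflect the difficulty of sequencing these hairpin repeats. Outside the ITRs the plasmid carries a high-copy ColE1/pUC-type origin, an f1 origin, and the β-lactamase gene with its own promoter for ampicillin selection in bacteria. The record specifies a recombination-deficient bacterial host, as is usual for ITR-containing plasmids.

According to the catalogue fields, the roughly 4 kb insert encodes Nme2-ABE8e-i1 (V106W) under the compact U1a promoter, which the feature table does not annotate. This is a domain-inlaid editor in which the ABE8e deaminase is inserted within the Nme2Cas9 protein rather than fused to a terminus. The V106W substitution belongs to the deaminase name, but the record does not explain its effect. The annotation software recognises the whole open reading frame simply as a Neisseria meningitidis Cas9 homologue. A short synthetic polyadenylation signal follows it. Downstream, a human U6 Pol III promoter drives a single guide RNA made of a spacer matching mouse Rosa26 intron 1 (annotated as a homology-arm fragment) joined to an Nm tracrRNA-derived scaffold. The small Cas9 orthologue, promoter and poly(A) signal keep editor and guide within a single AAV genome, so the construct suits single-vector delivery to mouse cells or tissues to test base editing at Rosa26.
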