Addgene plasmid #201686: pEJS2604_AAV-Nme2-ABE8e-i1(V106W)-U6-Rosa26
Purpose: All-in-one AAV plasmid expressing Nme2-ABE8e-i1 (V106W) and U6 driven sgRNA targeting the mouse Rosa26 gene
Depositing lab: Erik Sontheimer. Depositing organization: University of Massachusetts, Worcester. Publication: Domain-inlaid Nme2Cas9 adenine base editors with improved activity and targeting scope. Bamidele N, Zhang H, Dong X, Cheng H, Gaston N, Feinzig H, Cao H, Kelly K, Watts JK, Xie J, Gao G, Sontheimer EJ. Nat Commun. 2024 Feb 17;15(1):1458. doi: 10.1038/s41467-024-45763-5. PubMed 38368418.
Backbone
  Vector backbone: Addgene #199261 (pEJS-HZ79)
  Total vector size (bp): 7480
  Modifications to backbone: Contains U6-driven sgRNA cassette
  Vector type: Mammalian Expression, AAV, CRISPR
Growth in bacteria
  Bacterial resistance: Ampicillin, 100 μg/mL
  Growth temperature: 30°C
  Growth strain: NEB Stable
  Copy number: Unknown
Gene/Insert
  Gene/Insert name: Nme2-ABE8e-i1 (V106W)
  Insert size (bp): 3987
  Promoter: U1a
  Cloning method: Gibson Cloning
  Sequencing primers: 5′ CGCATATCATGCTGTTCAGG; 3′ ctagagcgcttacacaaaaaacca
Terms and licenses: Academic/Nonprofit Terms; Industry Terms: Not Available to Industry
Depositor comments: Please visit https://doi.org/10.1101/2023.04.14.536905 for bioRxiv preprint.
How to cite: pEJS2604_AAV-Nme2-ABE8e-i1(V106W)-U6-Rosa26 was a gift from Erik Sontheimer (Addgene plasmid # 201686 ; http://n2t.net/addgene:201686 ; RRID:Addgene_201686)
